>Addgene plasmid #138429 | pcDNA4/TO-ORF24 L73A_L75A-3xFLAG | depositor full sequence | sequence record 267309 | pcDNA4/TO-ORF24 L73A_L75A-3xFLAG sequence 7371 bps
GACGGATCGGGAGATCTCCCGATCCCCTATGGTGCACTCTCAGTACAATCTGCTCTGATGCCGCATAGTT
AAGCCAGTATCTGCTCCCTGCTTGTGTGTTGGAGGTCGCTGAGTAGTGCGCGAGCAAAATTTAAGCTACA
ACAAGGCAAGGCTTGACCGACAATTGCATGAAGAATCTGCTTAGGGTTAGGCGTTTTGCGCTGCTTCGCG
ATGTACGGGCCAGATATACGCGTTGACATTGATTATTGACTAGTTATTAATAGTAATCAATTACGGGGTC
ATTAGTTCATAGCCCATATATGGAGTTCCGCGTTACATAACTTACGGTAAATGGCCCGCCTGGCTGACCG
CCCAACGACCCCCGCCCATTGACGTCAATAATGACGTATGTTCCCATAGTAACGCCAATAGGGACTTTCC
ATTGACGTCAATGGGTGGAGTATTTACGGTAAACTGCCCACTTGGCAGTACATCAAGTGTATCATATGCC
AAGTACGCCCCCTATTGACGTCAATGACGGTAAATGGCCCGCCTGGCATTATGCCCAGTACATGACCTTA
TGGGACTTTCCTACTTGGCAGTACATCTACGTATTAGTCATCGCTATTACCATGGTGATGCGGTTTTGGC
AGTACATCAATGGGCGTGGATAGCGGTTTGACTCACGGGGATTTCCAAGTCTCCACCCCATTGACGTCAA
TGGGAGTTTGTTTTGGAACCAAAATCAACGGGACTTTCCAAAATGTCGTAACAACTCCGCCCCATTGACG
CAAATGGGCGGTAGGCGTGTACGGTGGGAGGTCTATATAAGCAGAGCTCTCCCTATCAGTGATAGAGATC
TCCCTATCAGTGATAGAGATCGTCGACGAGCTCGTTTAGTGAACCGTCAGATCGCCTGGAGACGCCATCC
ACGCTGTTTTGACCTCCATAGAAGACACCGGGACCGATCCAGCCTCCGGACTCTAGCGTTTAAACTTAAG
CTTGGTACCGAGCTCGGATCCATGGCAGCGCTCGAGGGCCCCCTACTACTGCCACCGAGCGCCTCCCTGA
CGACGAGTCCGCAGACCACGTGTTATCAAGCGACTTGGGAATCACAGCTGGAAATATTCTGCTGTCTGGC
CACCAACTCGCACCTGCAGGCAGAGCTGACCTTAGAAGGTCTTGATAAGATGATGCAGCCCGAGCCCACC
TTTTTCGCCTGCAGAGCGATACGCAGAGCACTCGCGGGGGAACGCCTCCACCCTTTTATACATCAAGAAG
GGACTCTTTTGGGAAAAGTGGGTCGACGGTACAGCGGCGAAGGTTTAATAATTGACGGTGGTGGAGTGTT
TACGCGCGGACAGATAGACACCGACAACTACCTACCTGCGGTGGGATCATGGGAACTTACCGATGATTGT
GATAAACCCTGCGAATTCAGGGAGCTACGCTCGCTGTATCTTCCCGCGCTACTAACGTGCACCATATGTT
ACAAAGCCATGTTCAGGATAGTGTGCAGGTACCTGGAGTTCTGGGAGTTCGAACAGTGTTTTCATGCGTT
TCTGGCGGTGTTGCCCCATAGTCTACAACCCACAATCTATCAAAATTATTTTGCACTCCTGGAGAGCCTG
AAGCATCTCTCGTTTTCAATAATGCCACCCGCATCCCCAGACGCACAGCTACATTTTTTAAAGTTTAACA
TCGGCAGCTTCATGGCCACGTGGGGGTGGCACGGAGAGCTGGTCTCGCTGCGCCGTGCCATCGCTCACAA
CGTAGAGCGACTGCCCACCGTGCTGAAGAACCTGTCGAAACAGAGTAAGCACCAGGACGTCAAGGTTAAC
GGACGGGATCTGGTGGGCTTTCAGCTGGCTCTAAACCAGCTCGTGTCCCGTCTGCACGTAAAAATCCAAC
GCAAGGACCCCGGACCAAAGCCATACAGGGTGGTCGTCAGTACCCCAGATTGTACCTACTATCTAGTGTA
TCCGGGCACACCGGCCATCTACAGACTCGTCATGTGTATGGCAGTGGCAGACTGCATCGGCCACTCGTGC
AGCGGACTGCACCCCTGCGCAAACTTTTTAGGCACCCACGAGACACCGCGTCTCCTGGCGGCGACGCTTT
CAAGAATCCGGTACGCGCCGAAAGACCGGCGAGCAGCCATGAAGGGAAATTTGCAGGCGTGCTTCCAACG
ATACGCGGCCACGGACGCGCGGACTCTGGGCAGCTCCACAGTGTCAGACATGCTGGAACCCACAAAACAC
GTCAGTTTGGAAAACTTCAAGATCACCATATTCAACACCAACATGGTGATTAACACTAAGATAAGCTGCC
ACGTTCCTAACACCCTGCAAAAGACTATTTTAAACATCCCCAGATTGACCAACAATTTTGTTATACGAAA
GTACTCCGTAAAGGAACCTTCTTTTACCATAAGCGTGTTTTTTTCCGACAACATGTGTCAAGGCACCGCA
ATAAACATCAACATCAGTGGGGACATGCTGCACTTTCTCTTCGCAATGGGTACGCTGAAATGCTTTCTGC
CAATCAGGCACATATTTCCTGTATCGATAGCAAATTGGAACTCCACGTTGGACCTGCACGGACTGGAAAA
CCAGTACATGGTGAGAATGGGGCGAAAAAACGTATTTTGGACCACAAACTTTCCATCTGTGGTCTCCAGC
AAGGATGGGCTAAACGTGTCCTGGTTTAAGGCCGCGACAGCCACGATTTCTAAAGTGTACGGGCAGCCTC
TTGTGGAACAGATTCGCCACGAGCTGGCGCCCATTCTCACGGACCAGCACGCGCGCATCGACGGAAACAA
AAATAGAATATTCTCCCTACTTGAGCACAGAAACCGTTCCCAAATACAGACGCTACACAAAAGGTTCCTG
GAGTGTCTGGTGGAATGCTGTTCGTTTCTCAGGCTTGACGTGGCTTGCATTAGGCGAGCCGCCGCCCGGG
GCCTGTTTGACTTCTCAAAGAAGATAATCAGTCACACTAAAAGCAAACACGAGTGCGCAGTACTGGGATA
TAAAAAGTGTAACCTAATCCCGAAAATCTATGCCCGAAACAAGAAGACCAGGCTAGACGAGTTGGGCCGC
AATGCAAACTTCATTTCGTTCGTCGCCACCACGGGTCATCGGTTCGCCGCTCTAAAGCCACAAATTGTCC
GTCACGCCATTCGCAAACTAGGCCTGCACTGGCGCCACCGAACGGCCGCGTCCAACGAGCAGACACCGCC
AGCCGATCCCCGCGTACGTTGCGTCCGTCCGCTGGTCTCAGGGCGGCCGCTCGAGGGAGGCGGTGGAGCC
GACTACAAGGACCACGACGGCGACTACAAGGACCACGACATCGACTACAAGGACGACGACGACAAGGGGC
CCGTTTAAACCCGCTGATCAGCCTCGACTGTGCCTTCTAGTTGCCAGCCATCTGTTGTTTGCCCCTCCCC
CGTGCCTTCCTTGACCCTGGAAGGTGCCACTCCCACTGTCCTTTCCTAATAAAATGAGGAAATTGCATCG
CATTGTCTGAGTAGGTGTCATTCTATTCTGGGGGGTGGGGTGGGGCAGGACAGCAAGGGGGAGGATTGGG
AAGACAATAGCAGGCATGCTGGGGATGCGGTGGGCTCTATGGCTTCTGAGGCGGAAAGAACCAGCTGGGG
CTCTAGGGGGTATCCCC
[124 nt withheld, positions 3658-3781]
C
[91 nt withheld, positions 3783-3873]
A
[49 nt withheld, positions 3875-3923]
CCTTTGACGTTGGAGTCCACGTTCTTT
[37 nt withheld, positions 3951-3987]
ACCCTATCTCGGTCTATTCTTTTGATTTATAAGGGATTTTGCCGATTTCGGCCTATTGGTTAAAAAATGA
GCTGATTTAACAAAAATTTAACGCGAATTAATTCTGTGGAATGTGTGTCAGTTAGGGTGTGGAAAGTCCC
CAGGCTCCCCAGCAGGCAGAAGTATGCAAAGCATGCATCTCAATTAGTCAGCAACCAGGTGTGGAAAGTC
CCCAGGCTCCCCAGCAGGCAGAAGTATGCAAAGCATGCATCTCAATTAGTCAGCAACCATAGTCCCGCCC
CTAACTCCGCCCATCCCGCCCCTAACTCCGCCCAGTTCCGCCCATTCTCCGCCCCATGGCTGACTAATTT
TTTTTATTTATGCAGAGGCCGAGGCCGCCTCTGCCTCTGAGCTATTCCAGAAGTAGTGAGGAGGCTTTTT
TGGAGGCCTAGGCTTTTGCAAAAAGCTCCCGGGAGCTTGTATATCCATTTTCGGATCTGATCAGCACGTG
TTGACAATTAATCATCGGCATAGTATATCGGCATAGTATAATACGACAAGGTGAGGAACTAAACCATGGC
CAAGTTGACCAGTGCCGTTCCGGTGCTCACCGCGCGCGACGTCGCCGGAGCGGTCGAGTTCTGGACCGAC
CGGCTCGGGTTCTCCCGGGACTTCGTGGAGGACGACTTCGCCGGTGTGGTCCGGGACGACGTGACCCTGT
TCATCAGCGCGGTCCAGGACCAGGTGGTGCCGGACAACACCCTGGCCTGGGTGTGGGTGCGCGGCCTGGA
CGAGCTGTACGCCGAGTGGTCGGAGGTCGTGTCCACGAACTTCCGGGACGCCTCCGGGCCGGCCATGACC
GAGATCGGCGAGCAGCCGTGGGGGCGGGAGTTCGCCCTGCGCGACCCGGCCGGCAACTGCGTGCACTTCG
TGGCCGAGGAGCAGGACTGACACGTGCTACGAGATTTCGATTCCACCGCCGCCTTCTATGAAAGGTTGGG
CTTCGGAATCGTTTTCCGGGACGCCGGCTGGATGATCCTCCAGCGCGGGGATCTCATGCTGGAGTTCTTC
GCCCACCCCAACTTGTTTATTGCAGCTTATAATGGTTACAAATAAAGCAATAGCATCACAAATTTCACAA
ATAAAGCATTTTTTTCACTGCATTCTAGTTGTGGTTTGTCCAAACTCATCAATGTATCTTATCATGTCTG
TATACCGTCGACCTCTAGCTAGAGCTTGGCGTAATCATGGTCATAGCTGTTTCCTGTGTGAAATTGTTAT
CCGCTCACAATTCCACACAACATACGAGCCGGAAGCATAAAGTGTAAAGCCTGGGGTGCCTAATGAGTGA
GCTAACTCACATTAATTGCGTTGCGCTCACTGCCCGCTTTCCAGTCGGGAAACCTGTCGTGCCAGCTGCA
TTAATGAATCGGCCAACGCGCGGGGAGAGGCGGTTTGCGTATTGGGCGCTCTTCCGCTTCCTCGCTCACT
GACTCGCTGCGCTCGGTCGTTCGGCTGCGGCGAGCGGTATCAGCTCACTCAAAGGCGGTAATACGGTTAT
CCACAGAATCAGGGGATAACGCAGGAAAGAACATGTGAGCAAAAGGCCAGCAAAAGGCCAGGAACCGTAA
AAAGGCCGCGTTGCTGGCGTTTTTCCATAGGCTCCGCCCCCCTGACGAGCATCACAAAAATCGACGCTCA
AGTCAGAGGTGGCGAAACCCGACAGGACTATAAAGATACCAGGCGTTTCCCCCTGGAAGCTCCCTCGTGC
GCTCTCCTGTTCCGACCCTGCCGCTTACCGGATACCTGTCCGCCTTTCTCCCTTCGGGAAGCGTGGCGCT
TTCTCATAGCTCACGCTGTAGGTATCTCAGTTCGGTGTAGGTCGTTCGCTCCAAGCTGGGCTGTGTGCAC
GAACCCCCCGTTCAGCCCGACCGCTGCGCCTTATCCGGTAACTATCGTCTTGAGTCCAACCCGGTAAGAC
ACGACTTATCGCCACTGGCAGCAGCCACTGGTAACAGGATTAGCAGAGCGAGGTATGTAGGCGGTGCTAC
AGAGTTCTTGAAGTGGTGGCCTAACTACGGCTACACTAGAAGAACAGTATTTGGTATCTGCGCTCTGCTG
AAGCCAGTTACCTTCGGAAAAAGAGTTGGTAGCTCTTGATCCGGCAAACAAACCACCGCTGGTAGCGGTT
TTTTTGTTTGCAAGCAGCAGATTACGCGCAGAAAAAAAGGATCTCAAGAAGATCCTTTGATCTTTTCTAC
GGGGTCTGACGCTCAGTGGAACGAAAACTCACGTTAAGGGATTTTGGTCATGAGATTATCAAAAAGGATC
TTCACCTAGATCCTTTTAAATTAAAAATGAAGTTTTAAATCAATCTAAAGTATATATGAGTAAACTTGGT
CTGACAGTTACCAATGCTTAATCAGTGAGGCACCTATCTCAGCGATCTGTCTATTTCGTTCATCCATAGT
TGCCTGACTCCCCGTCGTGTAGATAACTACGATACGGGAGGGCTTACCATCTGGCCCCAGTGCTGCAATG
ATACCGCGAGACCCACGCTCACCGGCTCCAGATTTATCAGCAATAAACCAGCCAGCCGGAAGGGCCGAGC
GCAGAAGTGGTCCTGCAACTTTATCCGCCTCCATCCAGTCTATTAATTGTTGCCGGGAAGCTAGAGTAAG
TAGTTCGCCAGTTAATAGTTTGCGCAACGTTGTTGCCATTGCTACAGGCATCGTGGTGTCACGCTCGTCG
TTTGGTATGGCTTCATTCAGCTCCGGTTCCCAACGATCAAGGCGAGTTACATGATCCCCCATGTTGTGCA
AAAAAGCGGTTAGCTCCTTCGGTCCTCCGATCGTTGTCAGAAGTAAGTTGGCCGCAGTGTTATCACTCAT
GGTTATGGCAGCACTGCATAATTCTCTTACTGTCATGCCATCCGTAAGATGCTTTTCTGTGACTGGTGAG
TACTCAACCAAGTCATTCTGAGAATAGTGTATGCGGCGACCGAGTTGCTCTTGCCCGGCGTCAATACGGG
ATAATACCGCGCCACATAGCAGAACTTTAAAAGTGCTCATCATTGGAAAACGTTCTTCGGGGCGAAAACT
CTCAAGGATCTTACCGCTGTTGAGATCCAGTTCGATGTAACCCACTCGTGCACCCAACTGATCTTCAGCA
TCTTTTACTTTCACCAGCGTTTCTGGGTGAGCAAAAACAGGAAGGCAAAATGCCGCAAAAAAGGGAATAA
GGGCGACACGGAAATGTTGAATACTCATACTCTTCCTTTTTCAATATTATTGAAGCATTTATCAGGGTTA
TTGTCTCATGAGCGGATACATATTTGAATGTATTTAGAAAAATAAACAAATAGGGGTTCCGCGCACATTT
CCCCGAAAAGTGCCACCTGACGTC
Features (pLannotate 1.2.2; 24 found; start..end, strand, type, name):
     28..80      -  misc_feature   bom (fragment): basis of mobility region from pBR322
    235..614     +  enhancer       CMV enhancer: human cytomegalovirus immediate early enhancer
    687..704     -  promoter       CMV promoter (fragment): human cytomegalovirus (CMV) immediate early promoter
    767..818     +  promoter       CMVd2 promoter: truncated human cytomegalovirus (CMV) immediate early promoter that yields moderately reduced expression relative to the full-length promoter
    820..839     +  promoter       PLtetO-1 promoter (fragment): modified phage lambda PL promoter with tet operator sites (Lutz and Bujard, 1997)
    841..860     +  promoter       PLtetO-1 promoter (fragment): modified phage lambda PL promoter with tet operator sites (Lutz and Bujard, 1997)
    868..901     +  promoter       TRE3GV promoter (fragment): 3rd-generation Tet-responsive promoter that can be activated by binding of Tet-On® 3G, optimized for retroviral and lentiviral vectors
   1002..3257    +  CDS            ORF24: ORF24_HHV8P - Protein inferred from homology: Swiss-Prot protein existence level 3. From Human herpesvirus 8 type P (isolate GK18) (HHV-8) (Kaposi's sarcoma-associated herpesvirus).
   3336..3356    +  CDS            FLAG (fragment): FLAG® epitope tag, followed by an enterokinase cleavage site
   3388..3612    +  polyA_signal   bGH poly(A) signal: bovine growth hormone polyadenylation signal
   3616..3637    +  promoter       SV40 promoter (fragment): SV40 enhancer and early promoter
   3658..4086    +  rep_origin     f1 ori (sequence partly withheld): f1 bacteriophage origin of replication; arrow indicates direction of (+) strand synthesis
   4100..4429    +  promoter       SV40 promoter: SV40 enhancer and early promoter
   4477..4524    +  promoter       EM7 promoter: synthetic bacterial promoter&nbsp
   4543..4917    +  CDS            BleoR: antibiotic-binding protein; Sh ble from Streptoalloteichus hindustanus; confers resistance to bleomycin, phleomycin, and Zeocin™
   4927..5052    +  CDS            ble (fragment): BLE_KLEPN - Experimental evidence at protein level: Swiss-Prot protein existence level 1. Binding protein with a strong affinity to the bleomycin family of antibiotics. Binds to CL990; an antimitotic-antibiotic compound. From Klebsiella pneumoniae.
   5047..5168    +  polyA_signal   SV40 poly(A) signal: SV40 polyadenylation signal
   5241..5257    -  protein_bind   lac operator: The lac repressor binds to the lac operator to inhibit transcription in E. coli. This inhibition can be relieved by adding lactose or isopropyl-β-D-thiogalactopyranoside (IPTG). lac repressor encoded by lacI
   5265..5295    -  promoter       lac promoter: promoter for the E. coli lac operon
   5310..5331    -  protein_bind   CAP binding site: CAP binding activates transcription in the presence of cAMP. E. coli catabolite activator protein
   5344..5436    -  CDS            lacI (fragment): lac repressor; lacI; The lac repressor binds to the lac operator to inhibit transcription in E. coli. This inhibition can be relieved by adding lactose or isopropyl-β-D-thiogalactopyranoside (IPTG).
   5619..6204    -  rep_origin     ori: high-copy-number ColE1/pMB1/pBR322/pUC origin of replication
   6375..7235    -  CDS            AmpR: β-lactamase; bla; confers resistance to ampicillin, carbenicillin, and related antibiotics
   7236..7340    -  promoter       AmpR promoter: bla
