>Addgene plasmid #138429 | pcDNA4/TO-ORF24 L73A_L75A-3xFLAG | addgene full sequence | sequence record 272838 | Addgene NGS Result
GTGATGCGGTTTTGGCAGTACATCAATGGGCGTGGATAGCGGTTTGACTCACGGGGATTTCCAAGTCTCC
ACCCCATTGACGTCAATGGGAGTTTGTTTTGGCACCAAAATCAACGGGACTTTCCAAAATGTCGTAACAA
CTCCGCCCCATTGACGCAAATGGGCGGTAGGCGTGTACGGTGGGAGGTCTATATAAGCAGAGCTCTCCCT
ATCAGTGATAGAGATCTCCCTATCAGTGATAGAGATCGTCGACGAGCTCGTTTAGTGAACCGTCAGATCG
CCTGGAGACGCCATCCACGCTGTTTTGACCTCCATAGAAGACACCGGGACCGATCCAGCCTCCGGACTCT
AGCGTTTAAACTTAAGCTTGGTACCGAGCTCGGATCCATGGCAGCGCTCGAGGGCCCCCTACTACTGCCA
CCGAGCGCCTCCCTGACGACGAGTCCGCAGACCACGTGTTATCAAGCGACTTGGGAATCACAGCTGGAAA
TATTCTGCTGTCTGGCCACCAACTCGCACCTGCAGGCAGAGCTGACCTTAGAAGGTCTTGATAAGATGAT
GCAGCCCGAGCCCACCTTTTTCGCCTGCAGAGCGATACGCAGAGCACTCGCGGGGGAACGCCTCCACCCT
TTTATACATCAAGAAGGGACTCTTTTGGGAAAAGTGGGTCGACGGTACAGCGGCGAAGGTTTAATAATTG
ACGGTGGTGGAGTGTTTACGCGCGGACAGATAGACACCGACAACTACCTACCTGCGGTGGGATCATGGGA
ACTTACCGATGATTGTGATAAACCCTGCGAATTCAGGGAGCTACGCTCGCTGTATCTTCCCGCGCTACTA
ACGTGCACCATATGTTACAAAGCCATGTTCAGGATAGTGTGCAGGTACCTGGAGTTCTGGGAGTTCGAAC
AGTGTTTTCATGCGTTTCTGGCGGTGTTGCCCCATAGTCTACAACCCACAATCTATCAAAATTATTTTGC
ACTCCTGGAGAGCCTGAAGCATCTCTCGTTTTCAATAATGCCACCCGCATCCCCAGACGCACAGCTACAT
TTTTTAAAGTTTAACATCGGCAGCTTCATGGCCACGTGGGGGTGGCACGGAGAGCTGGTCTCGCTGCGCC
GTGCCATCGCTCACAACGTAGAGCGACTGCCCACCGTGCTGAAGAACCTGTCGAAACAGAGTAAGCACCA
GGACGTCAAGGTTAACGGACGGGATCTGGTGGGCTTTCAGCTGGCTCTAAACCAGCTCGTGTCCCGTCTG
CACGTAAAAATCCAACGCAAGGACCCCGGACCAAAGCCATACAGGGTGGTCGTCAGTACCCCAGATTGTA
CCTACTATCTAGTGTATCCGGGCACACCGGCCATCTACAGACTCGTCATGTGTATGGCAGTGGCAGACTG
CATCGGCCACTCGTGCAGCGGACTGCACCCCTGCGCAAACTTTTTAGGCACCCACGAGACACCGCGTCTC
CTGGCGGCGACGCTTTCAAGAATCCGGTACGCGCCGAAAGACCGGCGAGCAGCCATGAAGGGAAATTTGC
AGGCGTGCTTCCAACGATACGCGGCCACGGACGCGCGGACTCTGGGCAGCTCCACAGTGTCAGACATGCT
GGAACCCACAAAACACGTCAGTTTGGAAAACTTCAAGATCACCATATTCAACACCAACATGGTGATTAAC
ACTAAGATAAGCTGCCACGTTCCTAACACCCTGCAAAAGACTATTTTAAACATCCCCAGATTGACCAACA
ATTTTGTTATACGAAAGTACTCCGTAAAGGAACCTTCTTTTACCATAAGCGTGTTTTTTTCCGACAACAT
GTGTCAAGGCACCGCAATAAACATCAACATCAGTGGGGACATGCTGCACTTTCTCTTCGCAATGGGTACG
CTGAAATGCTTTCTGCCAATCAGGCACATATTTCCTGTATCGATAGCAAATTGGAACTCCACGTTGGACC
TGCACGGACTGGAAAACCAGTACATGGTGAGAATGGGGCGAAAAAACGTATTTTGGACCACAAACTTTCC
ATCTGTGGTCTCCAGCAAGGATGGGCTAAACGTGTCCTGGTTTAAGGCCGCGACAGCCACGATTTCTAAA
GTGTACGGGCAGCCTCTTGTGGAACAGATTCGCCACGAGCTGGCGCCCATTCTCACGGACCAGCACGCGC
GCATCGACGGAAACAAAAATAGAATATTCTCCCTACTTGAGCACAGAAACCGTTCCCAAATACAGACGCT
ACACAAAAGGTTCCTGGAGTGTCTGGTGGAATGCTGTTCGTTTCTCAGGCTTGACGTGGCTTGCATTAGG
CGAGCCGCCGCCCGGGGCCTGTTTGACTTCTCAAAGAAGATAATCAGTCACACTAAAAGCAAACACGAGT
GCGCAGTACTGGGATATAAAAAGTGTAACCTAATCCCGAAAATCTATGCCCGAAACAAGAAGACCAGGCT
AGACGAGTTGGGCCGCAATGCAAACTTCATTTCGTTCGTCGCCACCACGGGTCATCGGTTCGCCGCTCTA
AAGCCACAAATTGTCCGTCACGCCATTCGCAAACTAGGCCTGCACTGGCGCCACCGAACGGCCGCGTCCA
ACGAGCAGACACCGCCAGCCGATCCCCGCGTACGTTGCGTCCGTCCGCTGGTCTCAGGGCGGCCGCTCGA
GGGAGGCGGTGGAGCCGACTACAAGGACCACGACGGCGACTACAAGGACCACGACATCGACTACAAGGAC
GACGACGACAAGGGGCCCGTTTAAACCCGCTGATCAGCCTCGACTGTGCCTTCTAGTTGCCAGCCATCTG
TTGTTTGCCCCTCCCCCGTGCCTTCCTTGACCCTGGAAGGTGCCACTCCCACTGTCCTTTCCTAATAAAA
TGAGGAAATTGCATCGCATTGTCTGAGTAGGTGTCATTCTATTCTGGGGGGTGGGGTGGGGCAGGACAGC
AAGGGGGAGGATTGGGAAGACAATAGCAGGCATGCTGGGGATGCGGTGGGCTCTATGGCTTCTGAGGCGG
AAAGAACCAGCTGGGGCTCTAGGGGGTATCCCC
[124 nt withheld, positions 3044-3167]
C
[91 nt withheld, positions 3169-3259]
A
[49 nt withheld, positions 3261-3309]
CCTTTGACGTTGGAGTCCACGTTCTTT
[37 nt withheld, positions 3337-3373]
ACCCTATCTCGGTCTATTCTTTTGATTTATAAGGGATTTTGCCGATTTCGGCCTATTGGTTAAAAAATGA
GCTGATTTAACAAAAATTTAACGCGAATTAATTCTGTGGAATGTGTGTCAGTTAGGGTGTGGAAAGTCCC
CAGGCTCCCCAGCAGGCAGAAGTATGCAAAGCATGCATCTCAATTAGTCAGCAACCAGGTGTGGAAAGTC
CCCAGGCTCCCCAGCAGGCAGAAGTATGCAAAGCATGCATCTCAATTAGTCAGCAACCATAGTCCCGCCC
CTAACTCCGCCCATCCCGCCCCTAACTCCGCCCAGTTCCGCCCATTCTCCGCCCCATGGCTGACTAATTT
TTTTTATTTATGCAGAGGCCGAGGCCGCCTCTGCCTCTGAGCTATTCCAGAAGTAGTGAGGAGGCTTTTT
TGGAGGCCTAGGCTTTTGCAAAAAGCTCCCGGGAGCTTGTATATCCATTTTCGGATCTGATCAGCACGTG
TTGACAATTAATCATCGGCATAGTATATCGGCATAGTATAATACGACAAGGTGAGGAACTAAACCATGGC
CAAGTTGACCAGTGCCGTTCCGGTGCTCACCGCGCGCGACGTCGCCGGAGCGGTCGAGTTCTGGACCGAC
CGGCTCGGGTTCTCCCGGGACTTCGTGGAGGACGACTTCGCCGGTGTGGTCCGGGACGACGTGACCCTGT
TCATCAGCGCGGTCCAGGACCAGGTGGTGCCGGACAACACCCTGGCCTGGGTGTGGGTGCGCGGCCTGGA
CGAGCTGTACGCCGAGTGGTCGGAGGTCGTGTCCACGAACTTCCGGGACGCCTCCGGGCCGGCCATGACC
GAGATCGGCGAGCAGCCGTGGGGGCGGGAGTTCGCCCTGCGCGACCCGGCCGGCAACTGCGTGCACTTCG
TGGCCGAGGAGCAGGACTGACACGTGCTACGAGATTTCGATTCCACCGCCGCCTTCTATGAAAGGTTGGG
CTTCGGAATCGTTTTCCGGGACGCCGGCTGGATGATCCTCCAGCGCGGGGATCTCATGCTGGAGTTCTTC
GCCCACCCCAACTTGTTTATTGCAGCTTATAATGGTTACAAATAAAGCAATAGCATCACAAATTTCACAA
ATAAAGCATTTTTTTCACTGCATTCTAGTTGTGGTTTGTCCAAACTCATCAATGTATCTTATCATGTCTG
TATACCGTCGACCTCTAGCTAGAGCTTGGCGTAATCATGGTCATAGCTGTTTCCTGTGTGAAATTGTTAT
CCGCTCACAATTCCACACAACATACGAGCCGGAAGCATAAAGTGTAAAGCCTGGGGTGCCTAATGAGTGA
GCTAACTCACATTAATTGCGTTGCGCTCACTGCCCGCTTTCCAGTCGGGAAACCTGTCGTGCCAGCTGCA
TTAATGAATCGGCCAACGCGCGGGGAGAGGCGGTTTGCGTATTGGGCGCTCTTCCGCTTCCTCGCTCACT
GACTCGCTGCGCTCGGTCGTTCGGCTGCGGCGAGCGGTATCAGCTCACTCAAAGGCGGTAATACGGTTAT
CCACAGAATCAGGGGATAACGCAGGAAAGAACATGTGAGCAAAAGGCCAGCAAAAGGCCAGGAACCGTAA
AAAGGCCGCGTTGCTGGCGTTTTTCCATAGGCTCCGCCCCCCTGACGAGCATCACAAAAATCGACGCTCA
AGTCAGAGGTGGCGAAACCCGACAGGACTATAAAGATACCAGGCGTTTCCCCCTGGAAGCTCCCTCGTGC
GCTCTCCTGTTCCGACCCTGCCGCTTACCGGATACCTGTCCGCCTTTCTCCCTTCGGGAAGCGTGGCGCT
TTCTCATAGCTCACGCTGTAGGTATCTCAGTTCGGTGTAGGTCGTTCGCTCCAAGCTGGGCTGTGTGCAC
GAACCCCCCGTTCAGCCCGACCGCTGCGCCTTATCCGGTAACTATCGTCTTGAGTCCAACCCGGTAAGAC
ACGACTTATCGCCACTGGCAGCAGCCACTGGTAACAGGATTAGCAGAGCGAGGTATGTAGGCGGTGCTAC
AGAGTTCTTGAAGTGGTGGCCTAACTACGGCTACACTAGAAGAACAGTATTTGGTATCTGCGCTCTGCTG
AAGCCAGTTACCTTCGGAAAAAGAGTTGGTAGCTCTTGATCCGGCAAACAAACCACCGCTGGTAGCGGTG
GTTTTTTTGTTTGCAAGCAGCAGATTACGCGCAGAAAAAAAGGATCTCAAGAAGATCCTTTGATCTTTTC
TACGGGGTCTGACGCTCAGTGGAACGAAAACTCACGTTAAGGGATTTTGGTCATGAGATTATCAAAAAGG
ATCTTCACCTAGATCCTTTTAAATTAAAAATGAAGTTTTAAATCAATCTAAAGTATATATGAGTAAACTT
GGTCTGACAGTTACCAATGCTTAATCAGTGAGGCACCTATCTCAGCGATCTGTCTATTTCGTTCATCCAT
AGTTGCCTGACTCCCCGTCGTGTAGATAACTACGATACGGGAGGGCTTACCATCTGGCCCCAGTGCTGCA
ATGATACCGCGAGACCCACGCTCACCGGCTCCAGATTTATCAGCAATAAACCAGCCAGCCGGAAGGGCCG
AGCGCAGAAGTGGTCCTGCAACTTTATCCGCCTCCATCCAGTCTATTAATTGTTGCCGGGAAGCTAGAGT
AAGTAGTTCGCCAGTTAATAGTTTGCGCAACGTTGTTGCCATTGCTACAGGCATCGTGGTGTCACGCTCG
TCGTTTGGTATGGCTTCATTCAGCTCCGGTTCCCAACGATCAAGGCGAGTTACATGATCCCCCATGTTGT
GCAAAAAAGCGGTTAGCTCCTTCGGTCCTCCGATCGTTGTCAGAAGTAAGTTGGCCGCAGTGTTATCACT
CATGGTTATGGCAGCACTGCATAATTCTCTTACTGTCATGCCATCCGTAAGATGCTTTTCTGTGACTGGT
GAGTACTCAACCAAGTCATTCTGAGAATAGTGTATGCGGCGACCGAGTTGCTCTTGCCCGGCGTCAATAC
GGGATAATACCGCGCCACATAGCAGAACTTTAAAAGTGCTCATCATTGGAAAACGTTCTTCGGGGCGAAA
ACTCTCAAGGATCTTACCGCTGTTGAGATCCAGTTCGATGTAACCCACTCGTGCACCCAACTGATCTTCA
GCATCTTTTACTTTCACCAGCGTTTCTGGGTGAGCAAAAACAGGAAGGCAAAATGCCGCAAAAAAGGGAA
TAAGGGCGACACGGAAATGTTGAATACTCATACTCTTCCTTTTTCAATATTATTGAAGCATTTATCAGGG
TTATTGTCTCATGAGCGGATACATATTTGAATGTATTTAGAAAAATAAACAAATAGGGGTTCCGCGCACA
TTTCCCCGAAAAGTGCCACCTGACGTCGACGGATCGGGAGATCTCCCGATCCCCTATGGTGCACTCTCAG
TACAATCTGCTCTGATGCCGCATAGTTAAGCCAGTATCTGCTCCCTGCTTGTGTGTTGGAGGTCGCTGAG
TAGTGCGCGAGCAAAATTTAAGCTACAACAAGGCAAGGCTTGACCGACAATTGCATGAAGAATCTGCTTA
GGGTTAGGCGTTTTGCGCTGCTTCGCGATGTACGGGCCAGATATACGCGTTGACATTGATTATTGACTAG
TTATTAATAGTAATCAATTACGGGGTCATTAGTTCATAGCCCATATATGGAGTTCCGCGTTACATAACTT
ACGGTAAATGGCCCGCCTGGCTGACCGCCCAACGACCCCCGCCCATTGACGTCAATAATGACGTATGTTC
CCATAGTAACGCCAATAGGGACTTTCCATTGACGTCAATGGGTGGAGTATTTACGGTAAACTGCCCACTT
GGCAGTACATCAAGTGTATCATATGCCAAGTACGCCCCCTATTGACGTCAATGACGGTAAATGGCCCGCC
TGGCATTATGCCCAGTACATGACCTTATGGGACTTTCCTACTTGGCAGTACATCTACGTATTAGTCATCG
CTATTACCATG
Features (pLannotate 1.2.2; 23 found; start..end, strand, type, name):
      1..204     +  promoter       CMV promoter: human cytomegalovirus (CMV) immediate early promoter
    206..225     +  promoter       PLtetO-1 promoter (fragment): modified phage lambda PL promoter with tet operator sites (Lutz and Bujard, 1997)
    227..246     +  promoter       PLtetO-1 promoter (fragment): modified phage lambda PL promoter with tet operator sites (Lutz and Bujard, 1997)
    254..287     +  promoter       TRE3GV promoter (fragment): 3rd-generation Tet-responsive promoter that can be activated by binding of Tet-On® 3G, optimized for retroviral and lentiviral vectors
    388..2643    +  CDS            ORF24: ORF24_HHV8P - Protein inferred from homology: Swiss-Prot protein existence level 3. From Human herpesvirus 8 type P (isolate GK18) (HHV-8) (Kaposi's sarcoma-associated herpesvirus).
   2722..2742    +  CDS            FLAG (fragment): FLAG® epitope tag, followed by an enterokinase cleavage site
   2774..2998    +  polyA_signal   bGH poly(A) signal: bovine growth hormone polyadenylation signal
   3002..3023    +  promoter       SV40 promoter (fragment): SV40 enhancer and early promoter
   3044..3472    +  rep_origin     f1 ori (sequence partly withheld): f1 bacteriophage origin of replication; arrow indicates direction of (+) strand synthesis
   3486..3815    +  promoter       SV40 promoter: SV40 enhancer and early promoter
   3863..3910    +  promoter       EM7 promoter: synthetic bacterial promoter&nbsp
   3929..4303    +  CDS            BleoR: antibiotic-binding protein; Sh ble from Streptoalloteichus hindustanus; confers resistance to bleomycin, phleomycin, and Zeocin™
   4313..4438    +  CDS            ble (fragment): BLE_KLEPN - Experimental evidence at protein level: Swiss-Prot protein existence level 1. Binding protein with a strong affinity to the bleomycin family of antibiotics. Binds to CL990; an antimitotic-antibiotic compound. From Klebsiella pneumoniae.
   4433..4554    +  polyA_signal   SV40 poly(A) signal: SV40 polyadenylation signal
   4627..4643    -  protein_bind   lac operator: The lac repressor binds to the lac operator to inhibit transcription in E. coli. This inhibition can be relieved by adding lactose or isopropyl-β-D-thiogalactopyranoside (IPTG). lac repressor encoded by lacI
   4651..4681    -  promoter       lac promoter: promoter for the E. coli lac operon
   4696..4717    -  protein_bind   CAP binding site: CAP binding activates transcription in the presence of cAMP. E. coli catabolite activator protein
   4730..4822    -  CDS            lacI (fragment): lac repressor; lacI; The lac repressor binds to the lac operator to inhibit transcription in E. coli. This inhibition can be relieved by adding lactose or isopropyl-β-D-thiogalactopyranoside (IPTG).
   5005..5593    -  rep_origin     ori: high-copy-number ColE1/pMB1/pBR322/pUC origin of replication
   5764..6624    -  CDS            AmpR: β-lactamase; bla; confers resistance to ampicillin, carbenicillin, and related antibiotics
   6625..6729    -  promoter       AmpR promoter: bla
   6788..6840    -  misc_feature   bom (fragment): basis of mobility region from pBR322
   6995..7374    +  enhancer       CMV enhancer: human cytomegalovirus immediate early enhancer
