[The description below was written by a language model from this plasmid's Addgene catalogue record and pLannotate feature annotations shown in this document.]
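Description:
pcDNA4/TO-ORF24 L73A_L75A-3xFLAG is a mammalian expression plasmid built on the Invitrogen pcDNA4/TO backbone, about 7.4 kb in total. It is maintained in E. coli through a high-copy ColE1/pUC-type origin and an ampicillin resistance gene (β-lactamase under its own promoter). An f1 phage origin is also present. For selection in mammalian cells, the Sh ble gene confers Zeocin resistance. It sits behind tandem SV40 early and bacterial EM7 promoters and is followed by an SV40 polyadenylation signal, so the same marker can be expressed in both hosts.

The payload is the full-length ORF24 coding sequence (2,256 bp) from Kaposi's sarcoma-associated herpesvirus (HHV-8), with leucines 73 and 75 changed to alanine and a C-terminal 3xFLAG tag for detection or immunoprecipitation. The automated annotation picks up only a fragment of the FLAG sequence. Transcription is driven by the CMV immediate-early enhancer/promoter and terminated by the bGH polyadenylation signal. Two short tet operator matches lie just downstream of the CMV promoter, consistent with the "TO" design. In cells that express the Tet repressor, expression is held off until tetracycline or doxycycline is added, whereas in ordinary cells the promoter acts constitutively.

The associated publication describes ORF24 as the gammaherpesviral TATA-box-binding protein that contacts the C-terminal domain of host RNA polymerase II to direct late gene transcription. The double-alanine mutant is therefore probably meant for comparison with wild-type protein in such interaction studies, although the record does not state the mutant's phenotype. Two sequence records are supplied, one from the depositor and one from repository sequencing. They differ by three nucleotides in length and in their start coordinate, but show the same feature layout.
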