Addgene plasmid #138429: pcDNA4/TO-ORF24 L73A_L75A-3xFLAG
Purpose: Expresses full-length ORF24 L73A/L75A with a C-terminal 3xFLAG tag in mammalian cells
Depositing lab: Britt Glaunsinger. Depositing organization: University of California, Berkeley. Publication: The gammaherpesviral TATA-box-binding protein directly interacts with the CTD of host RNA Pol II to direct late gene transcription. Castaneda AF, Didychuk AL, Louder RK, McCollum CO, Davis ZH, Nogales E, Glaunsinger BA. PLoS Pathog. 2020 Sep 4;16(9):e1008843. doi: 10.1371/journal.ppat.1008843. eCollection 2020 Sep. PubMed 32886723.
Backbone
  Vector backbone: pcDNA4/TO
  Backbone manufacturer: Invitrogen
  Backbone size w/o insert (bp): 5112
  Total vector size (bp): 7374
  Vector type: Mammalian Expression
  Selectable markers: Zeocin
Growth in bacteria
  Bacterial resistance: Ampicillin, 100 μg/mL
  Growth temperature: 37°C
  Growth strain: DH5alpha
  Copy number: High Copy
Gene/Insert
  Gene/Insert name: ORF24
  Species: KSHV (HHV-8)
  Insert size (bp): 2256
  Mutation: Amino acids L73, L75 mutated to alanine
  Entrez Gene: ORF24 (a.k.a. HHV8GK18_gp27)
  Promoter: CMV
  Tag / fusion protein: FLAG (C terminal on backbone)
  Cloning method: Unknown
  Sequencing primers: 5′ CGCAAATGGGCGGTAGGCGTG; 3′ TAGAAGGCACAGTCGAGG
Terms and licenses: Academic/Nonprofit Terms; Industry Terms: Not Available to Industry
How to cite: pcDNA4/TO-ORF24 L73A_L75A-3xFLAG was a gift from Britt Glaunsinger (Addgene plasmid # 138429 ; http://n2t.net/addgene:138429 ; RRID:Addgene_138429)
